Addgene plasmid #86636: pmCherry-PH(Btk)KD(Akt1)
Purpose: Expresses mCherry-tagged chimeric fusion of Btk PH domain with the kinase domain of human Akt1
Depositing lab: Thomas Leonard & Ivan Yudushkin. Depositing organization: Medical University of Vienna. Publication: PI(3,4,5)P3 Engagement Restricts Akt Activity to Cellular Membranes. Ebner M, Lucic I, Leonard TA, Yudushkin I. Mol Cell. 2017 Feb 2;65(3):416-431.e6. doi: 10.1016/j.molcel.2016.12.028. PubMed 28157504.
Backbone
  Vector backbone: pmCherry-C1
  Vector type: Mammalian Expression
Growth in bacteria
  Bacterial resistance: Kanamycin, 50 μg/mL
  Growth temperature: 37°C
  Growth strain: DH5alpha
  Copy number: High Copy
Gene/Insert
  Gene/Insert name: PH(Btk)KD(Akt1)
Terms and licenses: Academic/Nonprofit Terms; Industry Terms: Not Available to Industry
How to cite: pmCherry-PH(Btk)KD(Akt1) was a gift from Thomas Leonard & Ivan Yudushkin (Addgene plasmid # 86636 ; http://n2t.net/addgene:86636 ; RRID:Addgene_86636)
