[The description below was written by a language model from this plasmid's Addgene catalogue record and pLannotate feature annotations shown in this document.]
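Description:
pmCherry-PH(Btk)KD(Akt1) is a mammalian expression plasmid of about 6.3 kb built on the pmCherry-C1 backbone. It is propagated in E. coli from a high-copy ColE1/pUC-type origin and selected with kanamycin. The resistance gene is the Tn5 aminoglycoside phosphotransferase (NeoR/KanR), placed behind tandem bacterial (bla) and SV40 early promoters and followed by an HSV TK polyadenylation signal. This lets the same cassette confer kanamycin resistance in bacteria and G418 resistance in transfected mammalian cells. An f1 origin is also present. Short annotated fragments of ble, SV40 large T antigen and a bGH poly(A) signal appear to be backbone remnants rather than functional elements.

The payload is a single open reading frame driven by the human CMV immediate-early enhancer and promoter and terminated by the SV40 poly(A) signal. mCherry, a monomeric red fluorescent protein, sits at the N-terminus and is joined through a short remnant of the multiple cloning site to a fragment of human BTK corresponding to its pleckstrin homology (PH) domain. This is followed directly by a fragment of human Akt1 that the record describes as the kinase domain. The result is a chimeric kinase in which Akt1's own lipid-binding PH domain is replaced by that of Btk, with the red tag allowing localisation to be followed by fluorescence microscopy. The associated publication concerns how PI(3,4,5)P3 engagement restricts Akt activity to cellular membranes, so the construct was presumably used to test how the identity of the PH domain affects Akt membrane recruitment and activity, although the record does not detail specific experiments.
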