Features (pLannotate 1.2.2; 16 found; start..end, strand, type, name):
     11..599     +  rep_origin     ori: high-copy-number ColE1/pMB1/pBR322/pUC origin of replication
    774..1077    +  enhancer       CMV enhancer: human cytomegalovirus immediate early enhancer
   1078..1281    +  promoter       CMV promoter: human cytomegalovirus (CMV) immediate early promoter
   1326..2033    +  CDS            mCherry: mCherry is a basic (constitutively fluorescent) red fluorescent protein published in 2004, derived from Discosoma sp.. It is reported to be a very rapidly-maturing monomer with low acid sensitivity.
   2034..2054    +  misc_feature   MCS (fragment): multiple cloning site
   2055..2585    +  CDS            BTK (fragment): BTK_HUMAN - Also known as AGMX1, ATK, BPK. Experimental evidence at protein level: Swiss-Prot protein existence level 1. Non-receptor tyrosine kinase indispensable for B lymphocyte development, differentiation and signaling. Binding of antigen to the B-cell antigen receptor (BCR) triggers signaling that ultimately leads to B-cell activation. After BCR engagement and activation at the plasma membrane, phosphorylates PLCG2 at several sites, igniting the downstream signaling pathway through calcium mobilization, followed by activation of the protein kinase C (PKC) family members. PLCG2 phosphoryl
   2565..3653    +  CDS            Akt1 (fragment): human serine/threonine protein kinase activated by growth factors; AKT1
   3667..3751    +  CDS            large T antigen (fragment): large T antigen from SV40 (simian virus 40)
   3774..3895    +  polyA_signal   SV40 poly(A) signal: SV40 polyadenylation signal
   3929..4357    -  rep_origin     f1 ori (sequence partly withheld): f1 bacteriophage origin of replication; arrow indicates direction of (+) strand synthesis
   4384..4488    +  promoter       AmpR promoter: bla
   4490..4847    +  promoter       SV40 promoter: SV40 enhancer and early promoter
   4882..5676    +  CDS            NeoR/KanR: aminoglycoside phosphotransferase from Tn5; aph(3')-II (or nptII); confers resistance to neomycin, kanamycin, and G418 (Geneticin®)
   5697..5849    +  CDS            ble (fragment): BLE_KLEPN - Experimental evidence at protein level: Swiss-Prot protein existence level 1. Binding protein with a strong affinity to the bleomycin family of antibiotics. Binds to CL990; an antimitotic-antibiotic compound. From Klebsiella pneumoniae.
   5908..5955    +  polyA_signal   HSV TK poly(A) signal: herpes simplex virus thymidine kinase polyadenylation signal (Cole and Stacy, 1985)
   6046..6062    -  polyA_signal   bGH poly(A) signal (fragment): bovine growth hormone polyadenylation signal
>Addgene plasmid #86636 | pmCherry-PH(Btk)KD(Akt1) | addgene full sequence | sequence record 174210 | Addgene NGS Result
AAGGATCTTCTTGAGATCCTTTTTTTCTGCGCGTAATCTGCTGCTTGCAAACAAAAAAACCACCGCTACC
AGCGGTGGTTTGTTTGCCGGATCAAGAGCTACCAACTCTTTTTCCGAAGGTAACTGGCTTCAGCAGAGCG
CAGATACCAAATACTGTTCTTCTAGTGTAGCCGTAGTTAGGCCACCACTTCAAGAACTCTGTAGCACCGC
CTACATACCTCGCTCTGCTAATCCTGTTACCAGTGGCTGCTGCCAGTGGCGATAAGTCGTGTCTTACCGG
GTTGGACTCAAGACGATAGTTACCGGATAAGGCGCAGCGGTCGGGCTGAACGGGGGGTTCGTGCACACAG
CCCAGCTTGGAGCGAACGACCTACACCGAACTGAGATACCTACAGCGTGAGCTATGAGAAAGCGCCACGC
TTCCCGAAGGGAGAAAGGCGGACAGGTATCCGGTAAGCGGCAGGGTCGGAACAGGAGAGCGCACGAGGGA
GCTTCCAGGGGGAAACGCCTGGTATCTTTATAGTCCTGTCGGGTTTCGCCACCTCTGACTTGAGCGTCGA
TTTTTGTGATGCTCGTCAGGGGGGCGGAGCCTATGGAAAAACGCCAGCAACGCGGCCTTTTTACGGTTCC
TGGCCTTTTGCTGGCCTTTTGCTCACATGTTCTTTCCTGCGTTATCCCCTGATTCTGTGGATAACCGTAT
TACCGCCATGCATTAGTTATTAATAGTAATCAATTACGGGGTCATTAGTTCATAGCCCATATATGGAGTT
CCGCGTTACATAACTTACGGTAAATGGCCCGCCTGGCTGACCGCCCAACGACCCCCGCCCATTGACGTCA
ATAATGACGTATGTTCCCATAGTAACGCCAATAGGGACTTTCCATTGACGTCAATGGGTGGAGTATTTAC
GGTAAACTGCCCACTTGGCAGTACATCAAGTGTATCATATGCCAAGTACGCCCCCTATTGACGTCAATGA
CGGTAAATGGCCCGCCTGGCATTATGCCCAGTACATGACCTTATGGGACTTTCCTACTTGGCAGTACATC
TACGTATTAGTCATCGCTATTACCATGGTGATGCGGTTTTGGCAGTACATCAATGGGCGTGGATAGCGGT
TTGACTCACGGGGATTTCCAAGTCTCCACCCCATTGACGTCAATGGGAGTTTGTTTTGGCACCAAAATCA
ACGGGACTTTCCAAAATGTCGTAACAACTCCGCCCCATTGACGCAAATGGGCGGTAGGCGTGTACGGTGG
GAGGTCTATATAAGCAGAGCTGGTTTAGTGAACCGTCAGATCCGCTAGCGCTACCGGTCGCCACCATGGT
GAGCAAGGGCGAGGAGGATAACATGGCCATCATCAAGGAGTTCATGCGCTTCAAGGTGCACATGGAGGGC
TCCGTGAACGGCCACGAGTTCGAGATCGAGGGCGAGGGCGAGGGCCGCCCCTACGAGGGCACCCAGACCG
CCAAGCTGAAGGTGACCAAGGGTGGCCCCCTGCCCTTCGCCTGGGACATCCTGTCCCCTCAGTTCATGTA
CGGCTCCAAGGCCTACGTGAAGCACCCCGCCGACATCCCCGACTACTTGAAGCTGTCCTTCCCCGAGGGC
TTCAAGTGGGAGCGCGTGATGAACTTCGAGGACGGCGGCGTGGTGACCGTGACCCAGGACTCCTCCCTGC
AGGACGGCGAGTTCATCTACAAGGTGAAGCTGCGCGGCACCAACTTCCCCTCCGACGGCCCCGTAATGCA
GAAGAAGACCATGGGCTGGGAGGCCTCCTCCGAGCGGATGTACCCCGAGGACGGCGCCCTGAAGGGCGAG
ATCAAGCAGAGGCTGAAGCTGAAGGACGGCGGCCACTACGACGCTGAGGTCAAGACCACCTACAAGGCCA
AGAAGCCCGTGCAGCTGCCCGGCGCCTACAACGTCAACATCAAGTTGGACATCACCTCCCACAACGAGGA
CTACACCATCGTGGAACAGTACGAACGCGCCGAGGGCCGCCACTCCACCGGCGGCATGGACGAGCTGTAC
AAGTCCGGACTCAGATCTCGAGCTATGGCCGCAGTGATTCTGGAGAGCATCTTTCTGAAGCGATCCCAAC
AGAAAAAGAAAACATCACCTCTAAACTTCAAGAAGCGCCTGTTTCTCTTGACCGTGCACAAACTCTCCTA
CTATGAGTATGACTTTGAACGTGGGAGAAGAGGCAGTAAGAAGGGTTCAATAGATGTTGAGAAGATCACT
TGTGTTGAAACAGTGGTTCCTGAAAAAAATCCTCCTCCAGAAAGACAGATTCCGAGAAGAGGTGAAGAGT
CCAGTGAAATGGAGCAAATTTCAATCATTGAAAGGTTCCCTTATCCCTTCCAGGTTGTATATGATGAAGG
GCCTCTCTACGTCTTCTCCCCAACTGAAGAACTAAGGAAGCGGTGGATTCACCAGCTCAAAAACGTAATC
CGGTACAACAGTGATCTGGTTCAGAAATATCACCCTTGCTTCTGGATCGATGGGCAGTATCTCTGCTGCT
CTCAGACAGCCAAAAATGCTATGGGCTGCCAAATTTTGGAGAACATGGACTTCCGGTCGGGCTCACCCAG
TGACAACTCAGGGGCTGAAGAGATGGAGGTGTCCCTGGCCAAGCCCAAGCACCGCGTGACCATGAACGAG
TTTGAGTACCTGAAGCTGCTGGGCAAGGGCACTTTCGGCAAGGTGATCCTGGTGAAGGAGAAGGCCACAG
GCCGCTACTACGCCATGAAGATCCTCAAGAAGGAAGTCATCGTGGCCAAGGACGAGGTGGCCCACACACT
CACCGAGAACCGCGTCCTGCAGAACTCCAGGCACCCCTTCCTCACAGCCCTGAAGTACTCTTTCCAGACC
CACGACCGCCTCTGCTTTGTCATGGAGTACGCCAACGGGGGCGAGCTGTTCTTCCACCTGTCCCGGGAGC
GTGTGTTCTCCGAGGACCGGGCCCGCTTCTATGGCGCTGAGATTGTGTCAGCCCTGGACTACCTGCACTC
GGAGAAGAACGTGGTGTACCGGGACCTCAAGCTGGAGAACCTCATGCTGGACAAGGACGGGCACATTAAG
ATCACAGACTTCGGGCTGTGCAAGGAGGGGATCAAGGACGGTGCCACCATGAAGACCTTTTGCGGCACAC
CTGAGTACCTGGCCCCCGAGGTGCTGGAGGACAATGACTACGGCCGTGCAGTGGACTGGTGGGGGCTGGG
CGTGGTCATGTACGAGATGATGTGCGGTCGCCTGCCCTTCTACAACCAGGACCATGAGAAGCTTTTTGAG
CTCATCCTCATGGAGGAGATCCGCTTCCCGCGCACGCTTGGTCCCGAGGCCAAGTCCTTGCTTTCAGGGC
TGCTCAAGAAGGACCCCAAGCAGAGGCTTGGCGGGGGCTCCGAGGACGCCAAGGAGATCATGCAGCATCG
CTTCTTTGCCGGTATCGTGTGGCAGCACGTGTACGAGAAGAAGCTCAGCCCACCCTTCAAGCCCCAGGTC
ACGTCGGAGACTGACACCAGGTATTTTGATGAGGAGTTCACGGCCCAGATGATCACCATCACACCACCTG
ACCAAGATGACAGCATGGAGTGTGTGGACAGCGAGCGCAGGCCCCACTTCCCCCAGTTCTCCTACTCGGC
CAGCGGCACGGCCTGATCTAGATAACTGATCATAATCAGCCATACCACATTTGTAGAGGTTTTACTTGCT
TTAAAAAACCTCCCACACCTCCCCCTGAACCTGAAACATAAAATGAATGCAATTGTTGTTGTTAACTTGT
TTATTGCAGCTTATAATGGTTACAAATAAAGCAATAGCATCACAAATTTCACAAATAAAGCATTTTTTTC
ACTGCATTCTAGTTGTGGTTTGTCCAAACTCATCAATGTATCTTAACGCGTAAATTGTAAGCGTTAATAT
TTTGTTAAAATTCGCGTTAAATTTTTGTTAAATCAGCTCATTTTTTAACCAATAGGCCGAAATCGGCAAA
ATCCCTTATAAATCAAAAGAATAGACCGAGATAGGGT
[37 nt withheld, positions 4028-4064]
AAAGAACGTGGACTCCAACGTCAAAGG
[49 nt withheld, positions 4092-4140]
T
[91 nt withheld, positions 4142-4232]
G
[124 nt withheld, positions 4234-4357]
CAGGTGGCACTTTTCGGGGAAATGTGCGCGGAACCCCTATTTGTTTATTTTTCTAAATACATTCAAATAT
GTATCCGCTCATGAGACAATAACCCTGATAAATGCTTCAATAATATTGAAAAAGGAAGAGTCCTGAGGCG
GAAAGAACCAGCTGTGGAATGTGTGTCAGTTAGGGTGTGGAAAGTCCCCAGGCTCCCCAGCAGGCAGAAG
TATGCAAAGCATGCATCTCAATTAGTCAGCAACCAGGTGTGGAAAGTCCCCAGGCTCCCCAGCAGGCAGA
AGTATGCAAAGCATGCATCTCAATTAGTCAGCAACCATAGTCCCGCCCCTAACTCCGCCCATCCCGCCCC
TAACTCCGCCCAGTTCCGCCCATTCTCCGCCCCATGGCTGACTAATTTTTTTTATTTATGCAGAGGCCGA
GGCCGCCTCGGCCTCTGAGCTATTCCAGAAGTAGTGAGGAGGCTTTTTTGGAGGCCTAGGCTTTTGCAAA
GATCGATCAAGAGACAGGATGAGGATCGTTTCGCATGATTGAACAAGATGGATTGCACGCAGGTTCTCCG
GCCGCTTGGGTGGAGAGGCTATTCGGCTATGACTGGGCACAACAGACAATCGGCTGCTCTGATGCCGCCG
TGTTCCGGCTGTCAGCGCAGGGGCGCCCGGTTCTTTTTGTCAAGACCGACCTGTCCGGTGCCCTGAATGA
ACTGCAAGACGAGGCAGCGCGGCTATCGTGGCTGGCCACGACGGGCGTTCCTTGCGCAGCTGTGCTCGAC
GTTGTCACTGAAGCGGGAAGGGACTGGCTGCTATTGGGCGAAGTGCCGGGGCAGGATCTCCTGTCATCTC
ACCTTGCTCCTGCCGAGAAAGTATCCATCATGGCTGATGCAATGCGGCGGCTGCATACGCTTGATCCGGC
TACCTGCCCATTCGACCACCAAGCGAAACATCGCATCGAGCGAGCACGTACTCGGATGGAAGCCGGTCTT
GTCGATCAGGATGATCTGGACGAAGAGCATCAGGGGCTCGCGCCAGCCGAACTGTTCGCCAGGCTCAAGG
CGAGCATGCCCGACGGCGAGGATCTCGTCGTGACCCATGGCGATGCCTGCTTGCCGAATATCATGGTGGA
AAATGGCCGCTTTTCTGGATTCATCGACTGTGGCCGGCTGGGTGTGGCGGACCGCTATCAGGACATAGCG
TTGGCTACCCGTGATATTGCTGAAGAGCTTGGCGGCGAATGGGCTGACCGCTTCCTCGTGCTTTACGGTA
TCGCCGCTCCCGATTCGCAGCGCATCGCCTTCTATCGCCTTCTTGACGAGTTCTTCTGAGCGGGACTCTG
GGGTTCGAAATGACCGACCAAGCGACGCCCAACCTGCCATCACGAGATTTCGATTCCACCGCCGCCTTCT
ATGAAAGGTTGGGCTTCGGAATCGTTTTCCGGGACGCCGGCTGGATGATCCTCCAGCGCGGGGATCTCAT
GCTGGAGTTCTTCGCCCACCCTAGGGGGAGGCTAACTGAAACACGGAAGGAGACAATACCGGAAGGAACC
CGCGCTATGACGGCAATAAAAAGACAGAATAAAACGCACGGTGTTGGGTCGTTTGTTCATAAACGCGGGG
TTCGGTCCCAGGGCTGGCACTCTGTCGATACCCCACCGAGACCCCATTGGGGCCAATACGCCCGCGTTTC
TTCCTTTTCCCCACCCCACCCCCCAAGTTCGGGTGAAGGCCCAGGGCTCGCAGCCAACGTCGGGGCGGCA
GGCCCTGCCATAGCCTCAGGTTACTCATATATACTTTAGATTGATTTAAAACTTCATTTTTAATTTAAAA
GGATCTAGGTGAAGATCCTTTTTGATAATCTCATGACCAAAATCCCTTAACGTGAGTTTTCGTTCCACTG
AGCGTCAGACCCCGTAGAAAAGATCA
